>Addgene plasmid #77251 | TAOK2 gRNA (BRDN0001149190) | addgene full sequence | sequence record 187400 | Addgene Assembled Sequence
CCCGGGTGCAAAGATGGATAAAGTTTTAAACAGAGAGGAATCTTTGCAGCTAATGGACCTTCTAGGTCTT
GAAAGGAGTGGGAATTGGCTCCGGTGCCCGTCAGTGGGCAGAGCGCACATCGCCCACAGTCCCCGAGAAG
TTGGGGGGAGGGGTCGGCAATTGATCCGGTGCCTAGAGAAGGTGGCGCGGGGTAAACTGGGAAAGTGATG
TCGTGTACTGGCTCCGCCTTTTTCCCGAGGGTGGGGGAGAACCGTATATAAGTGCAGTAGTCGCCGTGAA
CGTTCTTTTTCGCAACGGGTTTGCCGCCAGAACACAGGTAAGTGCCGTGTGTGGTTCCCGCGGGCCTGGC
CTCTTTACGGGTTATGGCCCTTGCGTGCCTTGAATTACTTCCACCTGGCTGCAGTACGTGATTCTTGATC
CCGAGCTTCGGGTTGGAAGTGGGTGGGAGAGTTCGAGGCCTTGCGCTTAAGGAGCCCCTTCGCCTCGTGC
TTGAGTTGAGGCCTGGCCTGGGCGCTGGGGCCGCCGCGTGCGAATCTGGTGGCACCTTCGCGCCTGTCTC
GCTGCTTTCGATAAGTCTCTAGCCATTTAAAATTTTTGATGACCTGCTGCGACGCTTTTTTTCTGGCAAG
ATAGTCTTGTAAATGCGGGCCAAGATCTGCACACTGGTATTTCGGTTTTTGGGGCCGCGGGCGGCGACGG
GGCCCGTGCGTCCCAGCGCACATGTTCGGCGAGGCGGGGCCTGCGAGCGCGGCCACCGAGAATCGGACGG
GGGTAGTCTCAAGCTGGCCGGCCTGCTCTGGTGCCTGGCCTCGCGCCGCCGTGTATCGCCCCGCCCTGGG
CGGCAAGGCTGGCCCGGTCGGCACCAGTTGCGTGAGCGGAAAGATGGCCGCTTCCCGGCCCTGCTGCAGG
GAGCTCAAAATGGAGGACGCGGCGCTCGGGAGAGCGGGCGGGTGAGTCACCCACACAAAGGAAAAGGGCC
TTTCCGTCCTCAGCCGTCGCTTCATGTGACTCCACGGAGTACCGGGCGCCGTCCAGGCACCTCGATTAGT
TCTCGAGCTTTTGGAGTACGTCGTCTTTAGGTTGGGGGGAGGGGTTTTATGCGATGGAGTTTCCCCACAC
TGAGTGGGTGGAGACTGAAGTTAGGCCAGCTTGGCACTTGATGTAATTCTCCTTGGAATTTGCCCTTTTT
GAGTTTGGATCTTGGTTCATTCTCAAGCCTCAGACAGTGGTTCAAAGTTTTTTTCTTCCATTTCAGGTGT
CGTGACGTACGGCCACCATGACCGAGTACAAGCCCACGGTGCGCCTCGCCACCCGCGACGACGTCCCCAG
GGCCGTACGCACCCTCGCCGCCGCGTTCGCCGACTACCCCGCCACGCGCCACACCGTCGATCCGGACCGC
CACATCGAGCGGGTCACCGAGCTGCAAGAACTCTTCCTCACGCGCGTCGGGCTCGACATCGGCAAGGTGT
GGGTCGCGGACGACGGCGCCGCCGTGGCGGTCTGGACCACGCCGGAGAGCGTCGAAGCGGGGGCGGTGTT
CGCCGAGATCGGCCCGCGCATGGCCGAGTTGAGCGGTTCCCGGCTGGCCGCGCAGCAACAGATGGAAGGC
CTCCTGGCGCCGCACCGGCCCAAGGAGCCCGCGTGGTTCCTGGCCACCGTCGGAGTCTCGCCCGACCACC
AGGGCAAGGGTCTGGGCAGCGCCGTCGTGCTCCCCGGAGTGGAGGCGGCCGAGCGCGCCGGGGTGCCCGC
CTTCCTGGAGACCTCCGCGCCCCGCAACCTCCCCTTCTACGAGCGGCTCGGCTTCACCGTCACCGCCGAC
GTCGAGGTGCCCGAAGGACCGCGCACCTGGTGCATGACCCGCAAGCCCGGTGCCTGAACGCGTTAAGTCG
ACAATCAACCTCTGGATTACAAAATTTGTGAAAGATTGACTGGTATTCTTAACTATGTTGCTCCTTTTAC
GCTATGTGGATACGCTGCTTTAATGCCTTTGTATCATGCTATTGCTTCCCGTATGGCTTTCATTTTCTCC
TCCTTGTATAAATCCTGGTTGCTGTCTCTTTATGAGGAGTTGTGGCCCGTTGTCAGGCAACGTGGCGTGG
TGTGCACTGTGTTTGCTGACGCAACCCCCACTGGTTGGGGCATTGCCACCACCTGTCAGCTCCTTTCCGG
GACTTTCGCTTTCCCCCTCCCTATTGCCACGGCGGAACTCATCGCCGCCTGCCTTGCCCGCTGCTGGACA
GGGGCTCGGCTGTTGGGCACTGACAATTCCGTGGTGTTGTCGGGGAAATCATCGTCCTTTCCTTGGCTGC
TCGCCTGTGTTGCCACCTGGATTCTGCGCGGGACGTCCTTCTGCTACGTCCCTTCGGCCCTCAATCCAGC
GGACCTTCCTTCCCGCGGCCTGCTGCCGGCTCTGCGGCCTCTTCCGCGTCTTCGCCTTCGCCCTCAGACG
AGTCGGATCTCCCTTTGGGCCGCCTCCCCGCGTCGACTTTAAGACCAATGACTTACAAGGCAGCTGTAGA
TCTTAGCCACTTTTTAAAAGAAAAGGGGGGACTGGAAGGGCTAATTCACTCCCAACGAAGACAAGATCTG
CTTTTTGCTTGTACTGGGTCTCTCTGGTTAGACCAGATCTGAGCCTGGGAGCTCTCTGGCTAACTAGGGA
ACCCACTGCTTAAGCCTCAATAAAGCTTGCCTTGAGTGCTTCAAGTAGTGTGTGCCCGTCTGTTGTGTGA
CTCTGGTAACTAGAGATCCCTCAGACCCTTTTAGTCAGTGTGGAAAATCTCTAGCAGTACGTATAGTAGT
TCATGTCATCTTATTATTCAGTATTTATAACTTGCAAAGAAATGAATATCAGAGAGTGAGAGGAACTTGT
TTATTGCAGCTTATAATGGTTACAAATAAAGCAATAGCATCACAAATTTCACAAATAAAGCATTTTTTTC
ACTGCATTCTAGTTGTGGTTTGTCCAAACTCATCAATGTATCTTATCATGTCTGGCTCTAGCTATCCCGC
CCCTAACTCCGCCCATCCCGCCCCTAACTCCGCCCAGTTCCGCCCATTCTCCGCCCCATGGCTGACTAAT
TTTTTTTATTTATGCAGAGGCCGAGGCCGCCTCGGCCTCTGAGCTATTCCAGAAGTAGTGAGGAGGCTTT
TTTGGAGGCCTAGGGACGTACCCAATTCGCCCTATAGTGAGTCGTATTACGCGCGCTCACTGGCCGTCGT
TTTACAACGTCGTGACTGGGAAAACCCTGGCGTTACCCAACTTAATCGCCTTGCAGCACATCCCCCTTTC
GCCAGCTGGCGTAATAGCGAAGAGGCCCGCACCGATCGCCCTTCCCAACAGTTGCGCAGCCTGAATGGCG
AATGGG
[124 nt withheld, positions 3367-3490]
C
[91 nt withheld, positions 3492-3582]
A
[49 nt withheld, positions 3584-3632]
CCTTTGACGTTGGAGTCCACGTTCTTT
[37 nt withheld, positions 3660-3696]
ACCCTATCTCGGTCTATTCTTTTGATTTATAAGGGATTTTGCCGATTTCGGCCTATTGGTTAAAAAATGA
GCTGATTTAACAAAAATTTAACGCGAATTTTAACAAAATATTAACGCTTACAATTTAGGTGGCACTTTTC
GGGGAAATGTGCGCGGAACCCCTATTTGTTTATTTTTCTAAATACATTCAAATATGTATCCGCTCATGAG
ACAATAACCCTGATAAATGCTTCAATAATATTGAAAAAGGAAGAGTATGAGTATTCAACATTTCCGTGTC
GCCCTTATTCCCTTTTTTGCGGCATTTTGCCTTCCTGTTTTTGCTCACCCAGAAACGCTGGTGAAAGTAA
AAGATGCTGAAGATCAGTTGGGTGCACGAGTGGGTTACATCGAACTGGATCTCAACAGCGGTAAGATCCT
TGAGAGTTTTCGCCCCGAAGAACGTTTTCCAATGATGAGCACTTTTAAAGTTCTGCTATGTGGCGCGGTA
TTATCCCGTATTGACGCCGGGCAAGAGCAACTCGGTCGCCGCATACACTATTCTCAGAATGACTTGGTTG
AGTACTCACCAGTCACAGAAAAGCATCTTACGGATGGCATGACAGTAAGAGAATTATGCAGTGCTGCCAT
AACCATGAGTGATAACACTGCGGCCAACTTACTTCTGACAACGATCGGAGGACCGAAGGAGCTAACCGCT
TTTTTGCACAACATGGGGGATCATGTAACTCGCCTTGATCGTTGGGAACCGGAGCTGAATGAAGCCATAC
CAAACGACGAGCGTGACACCACGATGCCTGTAGCAATGGCAACAACGTTGCGCAAACTATTAACTGGCGA
ACTACTTACTCTAGCTTCCCGGCAACAATTAATAGACTGGATGGAGGCGGATAAAGTTGCAGGACCACTT
CTGCGCTCGGCCCTTCCGGCTGGCTGGTTTATTGCTGATAAATCTGGAGCCGGTGAGCGTGGGTCTCGCG
GTATCATTGCAGCACTGGGGCCAGATGGTAAGCCCTCCCGTATCGTAGTTATCTACACGACGGGGAGTCA
GGCAACTATGGATGAACGAAATAGACAGATCGCTGAGATAGGTGCCTCACTGATTAAGCATTGGTAACTG
TCAGACCAAGTTTACTCATATATACTTTAGATTGATTTAAAACTTCATTTTTAATTTAAAAGGATCTAGG
TGAAGATCCTTTTTGATAATCTCATGACCAAAATCCCTTAACGTGAGTTTTCGTTCCACTGAGCGTCAGA
CCCCGTAGAAAAGATCAAAGGATCTTCTTGAGATCCTTTTTTTCTGCGCGTAATCTGCTGCTTGCAAACA
AAAAAACCACCGCTACCAGCGGTGGTTTGTTTGCCGGATCAAGAGCTACCAACTCTTTTTCCGAAGGTAA
CTGGCTTCAGCAGAGCGCAGATACCAAATACTGTTCTTCTAGTGTAGCCGTAGTTAGGCCACCACTTCAA
GAACTCTGTAGCACCGCCTACATACCTCGCTCTGCTAATCCTGTTACCAGTGGCTGCTGCCAGTGGCGAT
AAGTCGTGTCTTACCGGGTTGGACTCAAGACGATAGTTACCGGATAAGGCGCAGCGGTCGGGCTGAACGG
GGGGTTCGTGCACACAGCCCAGCTTGGAGCGAACGACCTACACCGAACTGAGATACCTACAGCGTGAGCT
ATGAGAAAGCGCCACGCTTCCCGAAGGGAGAAAGGCGGACAGGTATCCGGTAAGCGGCAGGGTCGGAACA
GGAGAGCGCACGAGGGAGCTTCCAGGGGGAAACGCCTGGTATCTTTATAGTCCTGTCGGGTTTCGCCACC
TCTGACTTGAGCGTCGATTTTTGTGATGCTCGTCAGGGGGGCGGAGCCTATGGAAAAACGCCAGCAACGC
GGCCTTTTTACGGTTCCTGGCCTTTTGCTGGCCTTTTGCTCACATGTTCTTTCCTGCGTTATCCCCTGAT
TCTGTGGATAACCGTATTACCGCCTTTGAGTGAGCTGATACCGCTCGCCGCAGCCGAACGACCGAGCGCA
GCGAGTCAGTGAGCGAGGAAGCGGAAGAGCGCCCAATACGCAAACCGCCTCTCCCCGCGCGTTGGCCGAT
TCATTAATGCAGCTGGCACGACAGGTTTCCCGACTGGAAAGCGGGCAGTGAGCGCAACGCAATTAATGTG
AGTTAGCTCACTCATTAGGCACCCCAGGCTTTACACTTTATGCTTCCGGCTCGTATGTTGTGTGGAATTG
TGAGCGGATAACAATTTCACACAGGAAACAGCTATGACCATGATTACGCCAAGCGCGCAATTAACCCTCA
CTAAAGGGAACAAAAGCTGGAGCTGCAAGCTTAATGTAGTCTTATGCAATACTCTTGTAGTCTTGCAACA
TGGTAACGATGAGTTAGCAACATGCCTTACAAGGAGAGAAAAAGCACCGTGCATGCCGATTGGTGGAAGT
AAGGTGGTACGATCGTGCCTTATTAGGAAGGCAACAGACGGGTCTGACATGGATTGGACGAACCACTGAA
TTGCCGCATTGCAGAGATATTGTATTTAAGTGCCTAGCTCGATACATAAACGGGTCTCTCTGGTTAGACC
AGATCTGAGCCTGGGAGCTCTCTGGCTAACTAGGGAACCCACTGCTTAAGCCTCAATAAAGCTTGCCTTG
AGTGCTTCAAGTAGTGTGTGCCCGTCTGTTGTGTGACTCTGGTAACTAGAGATCCCTCAGACCCTTTTAG
TCAGTGTGGAAAATCTCTAGCAGTGGCGCCCGAACAGGGACTTGAAAGCGAAAGGGAAACCAGAGGAGCT
CTCTCGACGCAGGACTCGGCTTGCTGAAGCGCGCACGGCAAGAGGCGAGGGGCGGCGACTGGTGAGTACG
CCAAAAATTTTGACTAGCGGAGGCTAGAAGGAGAGAGATGGGTGCGAGAGCGTCAGTATTAAGCGGGGGA
GAATTAGATCGCGATGGGAAAAAATTCGGTTAAGGCCAGGGGGAAAGAAAAAATATAAATTAAAACATAT
AGTATGGGCAAGCAGGGAGCTAGAACGATTCGCAGTTAATCCTGGCCTGTTAGAAACATCAGAAGGCTGT
AGACAAATACTGGGACAGCTACAACCATCCCTTCAGACAGGATCAGAAGAACTTAGATCATTATATAATA
CAGTAGCAACCCTCTATTGTGTGCATCAAAGGATAGAGATAAAAGACACCAAGGAAGCTTTAGACAAGAT
AGAGGAAGAGCAAAACAAAAGTAAGACCACCGCACAGCAAGCGGCCGCTGATCTTCAGACCTGGAGGAGG
AGATATGAGGGACAATTGGAGAAGTGAATTATATAAATATAAAGTAGTAAAAATTGAACCATTAGGAGTA
GCACCCACCAAGGCAAAGAGAAGAGTGGTGCAGAGAGAAAAAAGAGCAGTGGGAATAGGAGCTTTGTTCC
TTGGGTTCTTGGGAGCAGCAGGAAGCACTATGGGCGCAGCGTCAATGACGCTGACGGTACAGGCCAGACA
ATTATTGTCTGGTATAGTGCAGCAGCAGAACAATTTGCTGAGGGCTATTGAGGCGCAACAGCATCTGTTG
CAACTCACAGTCTGGGGCATCAAGCAGCTCCAGGCAAGAATCCTGGCTGTGGAAAGATACCTAAAGGATC
AACAGCTCCTGGGGATTTGGGGTTGCTCTGGAAAACTCATTTGCACCACTGCTGTGCCTTGGAATGCTAG
TTGGAGTAATAAATCTCTGGAACAGATTTGGAATCACACGACCTGGATGGAGTGGGACAGAGAAATTAAC
AATTACACAAGCTTAATACACTCCTTAATTGAAGAATCGCAAAACCAGCAAGAAAAGAATGAACAAGAAT
TATTGGAATTAGATAAATGGGCAAGTTTGTGGAATTGGTTTAACATAACAAATTGGCTGTGGTATATAAA
ATTATTCATAATGATAGTAGGAGGCTTGGTAGGTTTAAGAATAGTTTTTGCTGTACTTTCTATAGTGAAT
AGAGTTAGGCAGGGATATTCACCATTATCGTTTCAGACCCACCTCCCAACCCCGAGGGGACCCAGAGAGG
GCCTATTTCCCATGATTCCTTCATATTTGCATATACGATACAAGGCTGTTAGAGAGATAATTAGAATTAA
TTTGACTGTAAACACAAAGATATTAGTACAAAATACGTGACGTAGAAAGTAATAATTTCTTGGGTAGTTT
GCAGTTTTAAAATTATGTTTTAAAATGGACTATCATATGCTTACCGTAACTTGAAAGTATTTCGATTTCT
TGGCTTTATATATCTTGTGGAAAGGACGAAACACCGGCTCTGGGCCCACCCAACACGTTTTAGAGCTAGA
AATAGCAAGTTAAAATAAGGCTAGTCCGTTATCAACTTGAAAAAGTGGCACCGAGTCGGTGCTTTTTTAA
GCTTGGCGTAACTAGATCTTGAGACAAATGGCAGTATTCATCCACAATTTTAAAAGAAAAGGGGGGATTG
GGGGGTACAGTGCAGGGGAAAGAATAGTAGACATAATAGCAACAGACATACAAACTAAAGAATTACAAAA
ACAAATTACAAAAATTCAAAATTTTCGGGTTTATTACAGGGACAGCAGAGATCCACTTTGGCGCCGGCTC
GAGGGGG
Features (pLannotate 1.2.2; 29 found; start..end, strand, type, name):
     14..80      +  CDS            small t antigen (fragment): SV40 (simian virus 40) small t antigen
    106..317     +  promoter       EF-1α core promoter: core promoter for human elongation factor EF-1α
    318..1256    +  intron         EF-1α intron A: intron upstream of the start codon of human EF-1α
   1278..1877    +  CDS            PuroR (fragment): puromycin N-acetyltransferase; pac from Streptomyces; confers resistance to puromycin
   1893..2481    +  misc_feature   WPRE: woodchuck hepatitis virus posttranscriptional regulatory element
   2532..2551    +  misc_feature   cPPT/CTS (fragment): central polypurine tract and central termination sequence of HIV-1
   2553..2786    +  LTR            3' LTR (ΔU3): self-inactivating 3' long terminal repeat (LTR) from HIV-1
   2864..2985    +  polyA_signal   SV40 poly(A) signal: SV40 polyadenylation signal
   3025..3160    +  rep_origin     SV40 ori: SV40 origin of replication
   3181..3199    -  promoter       T7 promoter: promoter for bacteriophage T7 RNA polymerase
   3207..3362    +  CDS            lacZα (fragment): LacZα fragment of β-galactosidase; lacZ fragment
   3367..3795    +  rep_origin     f1 ori (sequence partly withheld): f1 bacteriophage origin of replication; arrow indicates direction of (+) strand synthesis
   3848..3952    +  promoter       AmpR promoter: bla
   3953..4813    +  CDS            AmpR: β-lactamase; bla; confers resistance to ampicillin, carbenicillin, and related antibiotics
   4984..5572    +  rep_origin     ori: high-copy-number ColE1/pMB1/pBR322/pUC origin of replication
   5755..5847    +  CDS            lacI (fragment): lac repressor; lacI; The lac repressor binds to the lac operator to inhibit transcription in E. coli. This inhibition can be relieved by adding lactose or isopropyl-β-D-thiogalactopyranoside (IPTG).
   5860..5881    +  protein_bind   CAP binding site: CAP binding activates transcription in the presence of cAMP. E. coli catabolite activator protein
   5896..5926    +  promoter       lac promoter: promoter for the E. coli lac operon
   5934..5950    +  protein_bind   lac operator: The lac repressor binds to the lac operator to inhibit transcription in E. coli. This inhibition can be relieved by adding lactose or isopropyl-β-D-thiogalactopyranoside (IPTG). lac repressor encoded by lacI
   5995..6013    +  promoter       T3 promoter: promoter for bacteriophage T3 RNA polymerase
   6041..6267    +  promoter       RSV promoter: Rous sarcoma virus enhancer/promoter
   6268..6448    +  LTR            5' LTR (truncated): truncated 5' long terminal repeat (LTR) from HIV-1
   6495..6620    +  misc_feature   HIV-1 Ψ: packaging signal of human immunodeficiency virus type 1
   6604..6967    +  CDS            HIV-1 gag (fragment): gag protein from human immunodeficiency virus 1; gag
   7113..7346    +  misc_feature   RRE: The Rev response element (RRE) of HIV-1 allows for Rev-dependent mRNA export from the nucleus to the cytoplasm.
   7723..7749    +  CDS            Rev (fragment): human immunodeficiency virus 1 (HIV-1) Rev protein; rev; enhances nuclear export of unspliced and incompletely spliced viral mRNAs
   7753..7993    +  promoter       U6 promoter: RNA polymerase III promoter for human U6 snRNA
   8023..8098    +  misc_RNA       gRNA scaffold: guide RNA scaffold for the Streptococcus pyogenes CRISPR/Cas9 system
   8154..8271    +  misc_feature   cPPT/CTS: central polypurine tract and central termination sequence of HIV-1
