[The description below was written by a language model from this plasmid's Addgene catalogue record and pLannotate feature annotations shown in this document.]
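Description:
TAOK2 gRNA (BRDN0001149190) is a third-generation lentiviral guide RNA plasmid built on the lentiGuide-Puro backbone and designed to target the human kinase gene TAOK2 (also known as MAP3K17, PSK or TAO2) for CRISPR-Cas9 editing. In bacteria it is maintained as a high-copy plasmid through a ColE1/pUC-type origin with ampicillin selection from the β-lactamase gene. An f1 origin, an SV40 origin and remnants of lac and phage-promoter cloning sequences are also annotated in the backbone.

The lentiviral transfer cassette begins with an RSV promoter fused to a truncated HIV-1 5' LTR, which allows Tat-independent production of genomic RNA. This is followed by the Ψ packaging signal with a gag fragment, the Rev response element for Rev-dependent nuclear export, and a cPPT/CTS. It ends in a self-inactivating ΔU3 3' LTR. Within this unit, a human U6 RNA polymerase III promoter drives the TAOK2-specific spacer joined to the Streptococcus pyogenes gRNA scaffold. Downstream, an EF-1α core promoter with its intron A expresses puromycin N-acetyltransferase for selection of transduced mammalian cells, with a WPRE to enhance transcript expression.

The plasmid does not encode Cas9. According to the depositor it is meant to be used with a separate Cas9 lentiviral vector or in cell lines that already express Cas9. The guide was designed against a TAOK2 reference transcript and belongs to a human kinome gRNA collection, so it is suited to TAOK2 knockout studies in individual experiments.
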