Addgene plasmid #77251: TAOK2 gRNA (BRDN0001149190)
Purpose: 3rd generation lentiviral gRNA plasmid targeting human TAOK2
Depositing lab: John Doench & David Root. Depositing organization: Broad Institute. Publication: Optimized sgRNA design to maximize activity and minimize off-target effects of CRISPR-Cas9. Doench JG, Fusi N, Sullender M, Hegde M, Vaimberg EW, Donovan KF, Smith I, Tothova Z, Wilen C, Orchard R, Virgin HW, Listgarten J, Root DE. Nat Biotechnol. 2016 Jan 18. doi: 10.1038/nbt.3437. PubMed 26780180.
Backbone
  Vector backbone: lentiGuide-Puro
  Backbone manufacturer: Zhang Lab (Addgene plasmid # 52963)
  Vector type: Mammalian Expression, Lentiviral, CRISPR
  Selectable markers: Puromycin
Growth in bacteria
  Bacterial resistance: Ampicillin, 100 μg/mL
  Growth temperature: 37°C
  Growth strain: DH5alpha
  Copy number: High Copy
Gene/Insert
  Gene/Insert name: TAOK2 (alt names: TAOK2; NM_016151.3)
  gRNA/shRNA sequence: GCTCTGGGCCCACCCAACAC
  Species: H. sapiens (human)
  Entrez Gene: TAOK2 (a.k.a. MAP3K17, PSK, PSK1, PSK1-BETA, TAO1, TAO2, Tao2beta)
  Promoter: hU6
  Cloning method: Unknown
  Sequencing primers: 5′ U6-F; 3′ pS2-R
Terms and licenses: Academic/Nonprofit Terms; Industry Terms: Not Available to Industry
Depositor comments: The gRNA was designed to target the following Genbank reference sequence(s): NM_016151.3. Note that this plasmid does NOT contain Cas9. It should be used in conjunction with lentiCas9-Blast (Addgene #52962) or otherwise with cell lines already expressing Cas9. Browse the full kinome gRNA library at http://www.addgene.org/pooled-library/broadgpp-human-kinome/ or visit http://www.broadinstitute.org/rnai/public/ for detailed protocols and information.
How to cite: TAOK2 gRNA (BRDN0001149190) was a gift from John Doench & David Root (Addgene plasmid # 77251 ; http://n2t.net/addgene:77251 ; RRID:Addgene_77251)
