>Addgene plasmid #77251 | TAOK2 gRNA (BRDN0001149190) | depositor partial sequence | sequence record 144711 | Target Sequence
GCTCTGGGCCCACCCAACAC
