>Addgene plasmid #77251 | TAOK2 gRNA (BRDN0001149190) | addgene partial sequence | sequence record 187399 | hU6-F
AGAAAGTAATAATTTCTTGGGTAGTTTGCNGTTTTAAAATTATGTTTTAAAATGGACTATCATATGCTTA
CCGTAACTTGAAAGTATTTCGATTTCTTGGCTTTATATATCTTGTGGAAAGGACGAAACACCGGCTCTGG
GCCCACCCAACACGTTTTAGAGCTAGAAATAGCAAGTTAAAATAAGGCTAGTCCGTTATCAACTTGAAAA
AGTGGCACCGAGTCGGTGCTTTTTTAAGCTTGGCGTAACTAGATCTTGAGACAAATGGCAGTATTCATCC
ACAATTTTAAAAGAAAAGGGGGGATTGGGGGGTACAGTGCAGGGGAAAGAATAGTAGACATAATAGCAAC
AGACATACAAACTAAAGAATTACAAAAACAAATTACAAAAATTCAAAATTTTCGGGTTTATTACAGGGAC
AGCAGAGATCCACTTTGGCGCCGGCTCGAGGGGGCCCGGGTGCAAAGATGGATAAAGTTTTAAACAGAGA
GGAATCTTTGCAGCTAATGGACCTTCTAGGTCTTGAAAGGAGTGGGAATTGGCTCCGGTGCCCGTCAGTG
GGCAGAGCGC
